>Addgene plasmid #61424 | sgRNA(MS2) cloning backbone | addgene full sequence | sequence record 253032 | Addgene NGS Result
GCTAGCGAGGGCCTATTTCCCATGATTCCTTCATATTTGCATATACGATACAAGGCTGTTAGAGAGATAA
TTGGAATTAATTTGACTGTAAACACAAAGATATTAGTACAAAATACGTGACGTAGAAAGTAATAATTTCT
TGGGTAGTTTGCAGTTTTAAAATTATGTTTTAAAATGGACTATCATATGCTTACCGTAACTTGAAAGTAT
TTCGATTTCTTGGCTTTATATATCTTGTGGAAAGGACGAAACACCGGGTCTTCGAGAAGACCTGTTTTAG
AGCTAGGCCAACATGAGGATCACCCATGTCTGCAGGGCCTAGCAAGTTAAAATAAGGCTAGTCCGTTATC
AACTTGGCCAACATGAGGATCACCCATGTCTGCAGGGCCAAGTGGCACCGAGTCGGTGCTTTTTTTGAAT
TCTGATGCGGTATTTTCTCCTTACGCATCTGTGCGGTATTTCACACCGCATA
[95 nt withheld, positions 473-567]
T
[46 nt withheld, positions 569-614]
C
[141 nt withheld, positions 616-756]
CCTTTGACGTTGGAGTCCACGTTCTTT
[37 nt withheld, positions 784-820]
ACTCTATCTCGGGCTATTCTTTTGATTTATAAGGGATTTTGCCGATTTCGGTCTATTGGTTAAAAAATGA
GCTGATTTAACAAAAATTTAACGCGAATTTTAACAAAATATTAACGTTTACAATTTTATGGTGCACTCTC
AGTACAATCTGCTCTGATGCCGCATAGTTAAGCCAGCCCCGACACCCGCCAACACCCGCTGACGCGCCCT
GACGGGCTTGTCTGCTCCCGGCATCCGCTTACAGACAAGCTGTGACCGTCTCCGGGAGCTGCATGTGTCA
GAGGTTTTCACCGTCATCACCGAAACGCGCGAGACGAAAGGGCCTCGTGATACGCCTATTTTTATAGGTT
AATGTCATGATAATAATGGTTTCTTAGACGTCAGGTGGCACTTTTCGGGGAAATGTGCGCGGAACCCCTA
TTTGTTTATTTTTCTAAATACATTCAAATATGTATCCGCTCATGAGACAATAACCCTGATAAATGCTTCA
ATAATATTGAAAAAGGAAGAGTATGAGTATTCAACATTTCCGTGTCGCCCTTATTCCCTTTTTTGCGGCA
TTTTGCCTTCCTGTTTTTGCTCACCCAGAAACGCTGGTGAAAGTAAAAGATGCTGAAGATCAGTTGGGTG
CACGAGTGGGTTACATCGAACTGGATCTCAACAGCGGTAAGATCCTTGAGAGTTTTCGCCCCGAAGAACG
TTTTCCAATGATGAGCACTTTTAAAGTTCTGCTATGTGGCGCGGTATTATCCCGTATTGACGCCGGGCAA
GAGCAACTCGGTCGCCGCATACACTATTCTCAGAATGACTTGGTTGAGTACTCACCAGTCACAGAAAAGC
ATCTTACGGATGGCATGACAGTAAGAGAATTATGCAGTGCTGCCATAACCATGAGTGATAACACTGCGGC
CAACTTACTTCTGACAACGATCGGAGGACCGAAGGAGCTAACCGCTTTTTTGCACAACATGGGGGATCAT
GTAACTCGCCTTGATCGTTGGGAACCGGAGCTGAATGAAGCCATACCAAACGACGAGCGTGACACCACGA
TGCCTGTAGCAATGGCAACAACGTTGCGCAAACTATTAACTGGCGAACTACTTACTCTAGCTTCCCGGCA
ACAATTAATAGACTGGATGGAGGCGGATAAAGTTGCAGGACCACTTCTGCGCTCGGCCCTTCCGGCTGGC
TGGTTTATTGCTGATAAATCTGGAGCCGGTGAGCGTGGAAGCCGCGGTATCATTGCAGCACTGGGGCCAG
ATGGTAAGCCCTCCCGTATCGTAGTTATCTACACGACGGGGAGTCAGGCAACTATGGATGAACGAAATAG
ACAGATCGCTGAGATAGGTGCCTCACTGATTAAGCATTGGTAACTGTCAGACCAAGTTTACTCATATATA
CTTTAGATTGATTTAAAACTTCATTTTTAATTTAAAAGGATCTAGGTGAAGATCCTTTTTGATAATCTCA
TGACCAAAATCCCTTAACGTGAGTTTTCGTTCCACTGAGCGTCAGACCCCGTAGAAAAGATCAAAGGATC
TTCTTGAGATCCTTTTTTTCTGCGCGTAATCTGCTGCTTGCAAACAAAAAAACCACCGCTACCAGCGGTG
GTTTGTTTGCCGGATCAAGAGCTACCAACTCTTTTTCCGAAGGTAACTGGCTTCAGCAGAGCGCAGATAC
CAAATACTGTTCTTCTAGTGTAGCCGTAGTTAGGCCACCACTTCAAGAACTCTGTAGCACCGCCTACATA
CCTCGCTCTGCTAATCCTGTTACCAGTGGCTGCTGCCAGTGGCGATAAGTCGTGTCTTACCGGGTTGGAC
TCAAGACGATAGTTACCGGATAAGGCGCAGCGGTCGGGCTGAACGGGGGGTTCGTGCACACAGCCCAGCT
TGGAGCGAACGACCTACACCGAACTGAGATACCTACAGCGTGAGCTATGAGAAAGCGCCACGCTTCCCGA
AGGGAGAAAGGCGGACAGGTATCCGGTAAGCGGCAGGGTCGGAACAGGAGAGCGCACGAGGGAGCTTCCA
GGGGGAAACGCCTGGTATCTTTATAGTCCTGTCGGGTTTCGCCACCTCTGACTTGAGCGTCGATTTTTGT
GATGCTCGTCAGGGGGGCGGAGCCTATGGAAAAACGCCAGCAACGCGGCCTTTTTACGGTTCCTGGCCTT
TTGCTGGCCTTTTGCTCA
Features (pLannotate 1.2.2; 12 found; start..end, strand, type, name):
      7..247     +  promoter       U6 promoter: RNA polymerase III promoter for human U6 snRNA
    291..309     +  misc_RNA       MS2 stem loop: stem loop that binds the bacteriophage MS2 coat protein
    320..356     +  misc_RNA       gRNA scaffold (fragment): guide RNA scaffold for the Streptococcus pyogenes CRISPR/Cas9 system
    361..379     +  misc_RNA       MS2 stem loop: stem loop that binds the bacteriophage MS2 coat protein
    390..409     +  misc_RNA       gRNA scaffold (fragment): guide RNA scaffold for the Streptococcus pyogenes CRISPR/Cas9 system
    422..472     -  misc_feature   bom (fragment): basis of mobility region from pBR322
    491..946     +  rep_origin     f1 ori (sequence partly withheld): f1 bacteriophage origin of replication; arrow indicates direction of (+) strand synthesis
    947..996     -  misc_feature   bom (fragment): basis of mobility region from pBR322
   1098..1133    -  CDS            rop (fragment): Rop protein, which maintains plasmids at low copy number; rop
   1228..1332    +  promoter       AmpR promoter: bla
   1333..2193    +  CDS            AmpR: β-lactamase; bla; confers resistance to ampicillin, carbenicillin, and related antibiotics
   2364..2952    +  rep_origin     ori: high-copy-number ColE1/pMB1/pBR322/pUC origin of replication
