[The description below was written by a language model from this plasmid's Addgene catalogue record and pLannotate feature annotations shown in this document.]
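Description:
sgRNA(MS2) cloning backbone is a small (about 3 kb) pUC19-derived empty vector for expressing modified Streptococcus pyogenes Cas9 guide RNAs in mammalian cells. It is maintained in E. coli as a high-copy plasmid through a ColE1/pUC-type origin and selected with ampicillin via the β-lactamase gene under its native bla promoter. An f1 bacteriophage origin is also present. The short bom and rop fragments flagged in the annotation appear to be backbone remnants rather than functional elements.

The payload is a single RNA polymerase III transcription unit. The human U6 promoter drives an sgRNA scaffold in which MS2 stem loops, the hairpin recognised by the bacteriophage MS2 coat protein, have been placed in the tetraloop and in stem loop 2. This explains why the feature table shows the scaffold as fragments interrupted by two MS2 hairpins. No targeting sequence is included. Instead, BbsI sites allow a user-chosen spacer to be inserted by restriction cloning, which from the layout would place it between the promoter and the scaffold. The BbsI sites themselves are not annotated in the feature table.

Once a spacer is inserted, the transcribed guide directs Cas9 to its target while the exposed MS2 hairpins serve as docking sites for proteins fused to MS2 coat protein. The associated publication concerns genome-scale transcriptional activation by an engineered CRISPR-Cas9 complex, so the intended use is recruiting activator fusions to promoters of endogenous genes. The plasmid encodes neither Cas9 nor any MS2 fusion protein, and it carries no mammalian selection marker or reporter, so these components must be supplied from separate constructs.
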