Addgene plasmid #61424: sgRNA(MS2) cloning backbone
Purpose: (Empty Backbone) sgRNA cloning backbone with MS2 loops at tetraloop and stemloop 2. Contains BbsI sites for insertion of spacer sequences.
Depositing lab: Feng Zhang. Depositing organization: Broad Institute. Publication: Genome-scale transcriptional activation by an engineered CRISPR-Cas9 complex. Konermann S, Brigham MD, Trevino AE, Joung J, Abudayyeh OO, Barcena C, Hsu PD, Habib N, Gootenberg JS, Nishimasu H, Nureki O, Zhang F. Nature. 2014 Dec 10. doi: 10.1038/nature14136. PubMed 25494202.
Backbone
  Vector backbone: pUC19
  Vector type: Mammalian Expression, CRISPR
  Promoter: U6
Growth in bacteria
  Bacterial resistance: Ampicillin, 100 μg/mL
  Growth temperature: 37°C
  Growth strain: Stbl3
  Growth instructions: none
  Copy number: High Copy
Gene/Insert
  Cloning method: Restriction Enzyme
  Sequencing primers: 5′ CACCTCTGACTTGAGCGTCGATTTTTGTG; 3′ CCCGCCGCGCTTAATGC
Terms and licenses: Academic/Nonprofit Terms; Industry Terms: Not Available to Industry
Depositor comments: For additional information, protocols and an activator sgRNA design tool, visit our website: http://sam.genome-engineering.org/
How to cite: sgRNA(MS2) cloning backbone was a gift from Feng Zhang (Addgene plasmid # 61424 ; http://n2t.net/addgene:61424 ; RRID:Addgene_61424)
