>Addgene plasmid #61424 | sgRNA(MS2) cloning backbone | addgene partial sequence | sequence record 107937 | pK03-R 5'-TTAATGCGCCGCTACAGGGCG-3'
GCGGTGTGAAATACCGCACAGATGCGTAAGGAGAAAATACCGCATCAGAATTCAAAAAAAGCACCGACTC
GGTGCCACTTGGCCCTGCAGACATGGGTGATCCTCATGTTGGCCAAGTTGATAACGGACTAGCCTTATTT
TAACTTGCTAGGCCCTGCAGACATGGGTGATCCTCATGTTGGCCTAGCTCTAAAACAGGTCTTCTCGAAG
ACCCGGTGTTTCGTCCTTTCCACAAGATATATAAAGCCAAGAAATCGAAATACTTTCAAGTTACGGTAAG
CATATGATAGTCCATTTTAAAACATAATTTTAAAACTGCAAACTACCCAAGAAATTATTACTTTCTACGT
CACGTATTTTGTACTAATATCTTTGTGTTTACAGTCAAATTAATTCCAATTATCTCTCTAACAGCCTTGT
ATCGTATATGCAAATATGAAGGAATCATGGGAAATAGGCCCTCGCTAGCTGAGCAAAAGGCCAGCAAAAG
GCCAGGAACCGTAAAAAGGCCGCGTTGCTGGCGTTTTTCCATAGGCTCCGCCCCCCTGACGAGCATCACA
AAAATCGACGCTCAAGTCAGAGGTGGCGAAACCCGACAGGACTATAAAGATACCAGGCGTTTCCCCCTGG
AAGCTCCCTCGTGCGCTCTCCTGTTCCGACCCTGCCGCTTACCGGATACCTGTCCGCCTTTCTCCCTTCG
GGAAGCGTGGCGCTTTCTCATAGCTCACGCTGTAGGTATCTCAGTTCGGTGTAGGTCGTTCGCTCCAAGC
TGGGCTGTGTGCACGAACCCCCCGTTCAGCCCGACCGCTGCGCCTTATCCGGTAACTATCGTCTTGAGTC
CAACCCGGTAAGACACGACTTATCGCCACTGGCAGCAGCCACTGGTAACAGGATTAGCAGAGCGAGGTAT
GTAGGCGGTGCTACAGAGTTCT
