>Addgene plasmid #61424 | sgRNA(MS2) cloning backbone | addgene partial sequence | sequence record 107939 | hU6-F 5'-GAGGGCCTATTTCCCATGATT-3'
ATACAAGGCTGTTAGAGAGATAATTGGAATTAATTTGACTGTAAACACAAAGATATTAGTACAAAATACG
TGACGTAGAAAGTAATAATTTCTTGGGTAGTTTGCAGTTTTAAAATTATGTTTTAAAATGGACTATCATA
TGCTTACCGTAACTTGAAAGTATTTCGATTTCTTGGCTTTATATATCTTGTGGAAAGGACGAAACACCGG
GTCTTCGAGAAGACCTGTTTTAGAGCTAGGCCAACATGAGGATCACCCATGTCTGCAGGGCCTAGCAAGT
TAAAATAAGGCTAGTCCGTTATCAACTTGGCCAACATGAGGATCACCCATGTCTGCAGGGCCAAGTGGCA
CCGAGTCGGTGCTTTTTTTGAATTCTGATGCGGTATTTTCTCCTTACGCATCTGTGCGGTATTTCACACC
GCATA
[95 nt withheld, positions 426-520]
T
[46 nt withheld, positions 522-567]
C
[141 nt withheld, positions 569-709]
CCTTTGACGTTGGAGTCCACGTTCTTT
[37 nt withheld, positions 737-773]
ACTCTATCTCGGGCTATTCTTTTGATTTATAAGGGATTTTGCCGATTTCGGTCTATTGGTTAAAAAATGA
GCTGATTTAACAAAAATTTAACGCGAATTTTAACAAAATATTAACGTTTACAATTTTATGGTGCACTCTC
AGTACAATCTGCTCTGATGCCGCATAGTTAAGCCAGCCCCGACACCCGCCAACACCCGCTGACGCGCCCT
GACGG
